>Addgene plasmid #142044 | TFORF2350 | addgene full sequence | sequence record 395940 | Addgene NGS Result
TTAATGTAGTCTTATGCAATACTCTTGTAGTCTTGCAACATGGTAACGATGAGTTAGCAACATGCCTTAC
AAGGAGAGAAAAAGCACCGTGCATGCCGATTGGTGGAAGTAAGGTGGTACGATCGTGCCTTATTAGGAAG
GCAACAGACGGGTCTGACATGGATTGGACGAACCACTGAATTGCCGCATTGCAGAGATATTGTATTTAAG
TGCCTAGCTCGATACATAAACGGGTCTCTCTGGTTAGACCAGATCTGAGCCTGGGAGCTCTCTGGCTAAC
TAGGGAACCCACTGCTTAAGCCTCAATAAAGCTTGCCTTGAGTGCTTCAAGTAGTGTGTGCCCGTCTGTT
GTGTGACTCTGGTAACTAGAGATCCCTCAGACCCTTTTAGTCAGTGTGGAAAATCTCTAGCAGTGGCGCC
CGAACAGGGACTTGAAAGCGAAAGGGAAACCAGAGGAGCTCTCTCGACGCAGGACTCGGCTTGCTGAAGC
GCGCACGGCAAGAGGCGAGGGGCGGCGACTGGTGAGTACGCCAAAAATTTTGACTAGCGGAGGCTAGAAG
GAGAGAGATGGGTGCGAGAGCGTCAGTATTAAGCGGGGGAGAATTAGATCGCGATGGGAAAAAATTCGGT
TAAGGCCAGGGGGAAAGAAAAAATATAAATTAAAACATATAGTATGGGCAAGCAGGGAGCTAGAACGATT
CGCAGTTAATCCTGGCCTGTTAGAAACATCAGAAGGCTGTAGACAAATACTGGGACAGCTACAACCATCC
CTTCAGACAGGATCAGAAGAACTTAGATCATTATATAATACAGTAGCAACCCTCTATTGTGTGCATCAAA
GGATAGAGATAAAAGACACCAAGGAAGCTTTAGACAAGATAGAGGAAGAGCAAAACAAAAGTAAGACCAC
CGCACAGCAAGCGGCCGCTGATCTTCAGACCTGGAGGAGGAGATATGAGGGACAATTGGAGAAGTGAATT
ATATAAATATAAAGTAGTAAAAATTGAACCATTAGGAGTAGCACCCACCAAGGCAAAGAGAAGAGTGGTG
CAGAGAGAAAAAAGAGCAGTGGGAATAGGAGCTTTGTTCCTTGGGTTCTTGGGAGCAGCAGGAAGCACTA
TGGGCGCAGCGTCAATGACGCTGACGGTACAGGCCAGACAATTATTGTCTGGTATAGTGCAGCAGCAGAA
CAATTTGCTGAGGGCTATTGAGGCGCAACAGCATCTGTTGCAACTCACAGTCTGGGGCATCAAGCAGCTC
CAGGCAAGAATCCTGGCTGTGGAAAGATACCTAAAGGATCAACAGCTCCTGGGGATTTGGGGTTGCTCTG
GAAAACTCATTTGCACCACTGCTGTGCCTTGGAATGCTAGTTGGAGTAATAAATCTCTGGAACAGATTTG
GAATCACACGACCTGGATGGAGTGGGACAGAGAAATTAACAATTACACAAGCTTAATACACTCCTTAATT
GAAGAATCGCAAAACCAGCAAGAAAAGAATGAACAAGAATTATTGGAATTAGATAAATGGGCAAGTTTGT
GGAATTGGTTTAACATAACAAATTGGCTGTGGTATATAAAATTATTCATAATGATAGTAGGAGGCTTGGT
AGGTTTAAGAATAGTTTTTGCTGTACTTTCTATAGTGAATAGAGTTAGGCAGGGATATTCACCATTATCG
TTTCAGACCCACCTCCCAACCCCGAGGGGACCCATGCATTGCATCTCAATTAGTCAGCAACCAGGTGTGG
AAAGTCCCCAGGCTCCCCAGCAGGCAGAAGTATGCAAAGCATGCGTCTCAATTAGTCAGCAACCATAGTC
CCGCCCCTAACTCCGCCCATCCCGCCCCTAACTCCGCCCAGTTCCGCCCATTCTCCGCCCCATGGCTGAC
TAATTTTTTTTATTTATGCAGAGGCCGAGGCCGCCTCGGCCTCTGAGCTATTCCAGAAGTAGTGAGGAGG
CTTTTTTGGAGGCCTAGGCTTTTGCAAAAAGCTTTCTAGAGGTACCACCGGAGCTTACCATGACCGAGTA
CAAGCCCACGGTGCGCCTCGCCACCCGCGACGACGTCCCCAGGGCCGTACGCACCCTCGCCGCCGCGTTC
GCCGACTACCCCGCCACGCGCCACACCGTCGATCCGGACCGCCACATCGAGCGGGTCACCGAGCTGCAAG
AACTCTTCCTCACGCGCGTCGGGCTCGACATCGGCAAGGTGTGGGTCGCGGACGACGGCGCCGCCGTGGC
GGTCTGGACCACGCCGGAGAGCGTCGAAGCGGGGGCGGTGTTCGCCGAGATCGGCCCGCGCATGGCCGAG
TTGAGCGGTTCCCGGCTGGCCGCGCAGCAACAGATGGAAGGCCTCCTGGCGCCGCACCGGCCCAAGGAGC
CCGCGTGGTTCCTGGCCACCGTCGGCGTCTCGCCCGACCACCAGGGCAAGGGTCTGGGCAGCGCCGTCGT
GCTCCCCGGAGTGGAGGCGGCCGAGCGCGCCGGGGTGCCCGCCTTCCTGGAGACCTCCGCGCCCCGCAAC
CTCCCCTTCTACGAGCGGCTCGGCTTCACCGTCACCGCCGACGTCGAGGTGCCCGAAGGACCGCGCACCT
GGTGCATGACCCGCAAGCCCGGTGCCAGTTAACGAATTCTAGATCTTGAGACAAATGGCAGTATTCATCC
ACAATTTTAAAAGAAAAGGGGGGATTGGGGGGTACAGTGCAGGGGAAAGAATAGTAGACATAATAGCAAC
AGACATACAAACTAAAGAATTACAAAAACAAATTACAAAAATTCAAAATTTTCGGGTTTATTACAGGGAC
AGCAGAGATCCACTTTGGCGCCGGCTCGAGGCCTGCAGGTGCAAAGATGGATAAAGTTTTAAACAGAGAG
GAATCTTTGCAGCTAATGGACCTTCTAGGTCTTGAAAGGAGTGGGAATTGGCTCCGGTGCCCGTCAGTGG
GCAGAGCGCACATCGCCCACAGTCCCCGAGAAGTTGGGGGGAGGGGTCGGCAATTGAACCGGTGCCTAGA
GAAGGTGGCGCGGGGTAAACTGGGAAAGTGATGTCGTGTACTGGCTCCGCCTTTTTCCCGAGGGTGGGGG
AGAACCGTATATAAGTGCAGTAGTCGCCGTGAACGTTCTTTTTCGCAACGGGTTTGCCGCCAGAACACAG
GTAAGTGCCGTGTGTGGTTCCCGCGGGCCTGGCCTCTTTACGGGTTATGGCCCTTGCGTGCCTTGAATTA
CTTCCACCTGGCTGCAGTACGTGATTCTTGATCCCGAGCTTCGGGTTGGAAGTGGGTGGGAGAGTTCGAG
GCCTTGCGCTTAAGGAGCCCCTTCGCCTCGTGCTTGAGTTGAGGCCTGGCCTGGGCGCTGGGGCCGCCGC
GTGCGAATCTGGTGGCACCTTCGCGCCTGTCTCGCTGCTTTCGATAAGTCTCTAGCCATTTAAAATTTTT
GATGACCTGCTGCGACGCTTTTTTTCTGGCAAGATAGTCTTGTAAATGCGGGCCAAGATCTGCACACTGG
TATTTCGGTTTTTGGGGCCGCGGGCGGCGACGGGGCCCGTGCGTCCCAGCGCACATGTTCGGCGAGGCGG
GGCCTGCGAGCGCGGCCACCGAGAATCGGACGGGGGTAGTCTCAAGCTGGCCGGCCTGCTCTGGTGCCTG
GCCTCGCGCCGCCGTGTATCGCCCCGCCCTGGGCGGCAAGGCTGGCCCGGTCGGCACCAGTTGCGTGAGC
GGAAAGATGGCCGCTTCCCGGCCCTGCTGCAGGGAGCTCAAAATGGAGGACGCGGCGCTCGGGAGAGCGG
GCGGGTGAGTCACCCACACAAAGGAAAAGGGCCTTTCCGTCCTCAGCCGTCGCTTCATGTGACTCCACGG
AGTACCGGGCGCCGTCCAGGCACCTCGATTAGTTCTCGAGCTTTTGGAGTACGTCGTCTTTAGGTTGGGG
GGAGGGGTTTTATGCGATGGAGTTTCCCCACACTGAGTGGGTGGAGACTGAAGTTAGGCCAGCTTGGCAC
TTGATGTAATTCTCCTTGGAATTTGCCCTTTTTGAGTTTGGATCTTGGTTCATTCTCAAGCCTCAGACAG
TGGTTCAAAGTTTTTTTCTTCCATTTCAGGTGTCGTGAGGCTAGCACCGCCACCATGCCCAGCCTCAGAA
CTCGCCGTGAGGAGGCAGAGATGGAGCTCTCAGTTCCAGGACCATCCCCCTGGACCCCTGCAGCCCAGGC
CCGTGTGAGAGATGCTCCTGCTGTGACCCACCCTGGATCTGCAGCCTGTGGTACCCCCTGCTGTAGTGAT
ACTGAGCTGGAAGCCATCTGCCCTCACTATCAGCAGCCAGATTGTGACACCAGGACTGAAGACAAGGAGT
TTCTTCACAAGGAAGACATTCATGAAGATTTGGAATCACAGGCAGAAATATCAGAAAACTATGCTGGTGA
TGTTTCCCAGGTACCCGAGCTTGGAGATCTGTGTGATGATGTATCAGAAAGAGACTGGGGAGTCCCCGAA
GGCAGGAGGCTGCCACAGTCCCTCTCCCAGGAGGGGGACTTCACACCAGCTGCCATGGGGCTCCTTAGGG
GCCCCTTAGGGGAGAAAGATCTGGACTGTAATGGTTTTGACAGTCGCTTCAGTCTGAGCCCAAACCTGAT
GGCATGTCAGGAAATCCCTACAGAAGAGAGGCCACATCCATATGACATGGGTGGCCAGAGTTTCCAGCAC
AGTGTGGACCTAACTGGTCATGAGGGGGTTCCCACAGCTGAAAGTCCACTCATATGTAATGAGTGTGGGA
AAACCTTCCAAGGAAATCCTGACCTTATTCAGCGTCAAATAGTCCACACTGGGGAGGCTTCCTTTATGTG
TGATGATTGTGGGAAAACCTTCAGCCAGAACTCAGTTCTTAAAAACCGTCATCGATCTCATATGAGTGAG
AAAGCTTACCAGTGCAGCGAATGTGGGAAAGCCTTCCGAGGGCACTCAGACTTTTCTAGGCATCAGAGTC
ACCACAGCAGTGAGAGGCCTTATATGTGTAATGAATGTGGAAAAGCCTTCAGCCAGAACTCGAGCCTTAA
AAAGCACCAAAAGTCTCACATGAGTGAGAAGCCCTATGAATGCAATGAATGTGGGAAGGCTTTTAGGCGG
AGCTCAAACCTCATCCAACATCAAAGAATCCATTCTGGGGAGAAACCGTATGTGTGCAGTGAGTGTGGGA
AGGCCTTCAGGCGAAGCTCAAACCTCATCAAACACCACAGGACTCACACAGGAGAGAAGCCTTTTGAGTG
TGGCGAGTGTGGGAAAGCCTTCAGCCAGAGTGCACACCTGAGGAAGCACCAGAGGGTCCACACTGGAGAG
AAGCCTTATGAGTGTAATGATTGTGGCAAGCCCTTCAGTCGGGTCTCCAACCTCATTAAGCACCACAGGG
TTCACACTGGAGAGAAGCCCTATAAGTGCAGTGACTGTGGGAAAGCATTTAGTCAGAGCTCCAGCCTTAT
TCAGCATCGGAGAATTCACACTGGAGAAAAGCCTCACGTGTGTAATGTATGTGGAAAAGCCTTTAGTTAT
AGCTCAGTGCTCCGAAAGCACCAGATCATCCACACGGGAGAGAAGCCGTACAGATGCAGTGTCTGTGGGA
AGGCCTTCAGCCACAGCTCAGCCCTCATTCAGCACCAGGGCGTGCACACAGGCGACAAGCCCTACGCCTG
CCACGAGTGTGGGAAGACCTTTGGTCGCAGCTCCAACCTCATCCTTCACCAGCGAGTCCACACTGGAGAG
AAGCCCTATGAATGTACTGAATGTGGAAAAACCTTCAGCCAGAGCTCAACCCTCATTCAGCATCAGAGGA
TTCATAATGGGCTGAAGCCCCATGAATGTAACCAGTGTGGTAAAGCCTTCAACCGAAGCTCAAATCTCAT
TCACCACCAGAAAGTTCATACTGGGGAAAAACCCTACACCTGTGTTGAATGTGGTAAGGGCTTCAGCCAG
AGCTCACACCTCATTCAGCATCAGATAATCCACACGGGCGAGCGCCCCTACAAATGCAGTGAGTGTGGGA
AAGCCTTCAGTCAGCGTTCGGTCCTCATCCAGCACCAGAGGATTCACACTGGGGTGAAGCCCTATGACTG
TGCTGCTTGTGGGAAAGCCTTCAGCCAGCGATCAAAGTTGATCAAACACCAGTTGATTCACACCAGGGAA
TAGTAATGAACTAGTCCGTAACTTGAAAGTATTTCGATTTCTTGGCTTTATATATCTTGTGGAAAGGACG
AACCGAGCCAAGCCCGGCTGACGAGACGCGTTAAGTCGACAATCAACCTCTGGATTACAAAATTTGTGAA
AGATTGACTGGTATTCTTAACTATGTTGCTCCTTTTACGCTATGTGGATACGCTGCTTTAATGCCTTTGT
ATCATGCTATTGCTTCCCGTATGGCTTTCATTTTCTCCTCCTTGTATAAATCCTGGTTGCTGTCTCTTTA
TGAGGAGTTGTGGCCCGTTGTCAGGCAACGTGGCGTGGTGTGCACTGTGTTTGCTGACGCAACCCCCACT
GGTTGGGGCATTGCCACCACCTGTCAGCTCCTTTCCGGGACTTTCGCTTTCCCCCTCCCTATTGCCACGG
CGGAACTCATCGCCGCCTGCCTTGCCCGCTGCTGGACAGGGGCTCGGCTGTTGGGCACTGACAATTCCGT
GGTGTTGTCGGGGAAATCATCGTCCTTTCCTTGGCTGCTCGCCTGTGTTGCCACCTGGATTCTGCGCGGG
ACGTCCTTCTGCTACGTCCCTTCGGCCCTCAATCCAGCGGACCTTCCTTCCCGCGGCCTGCTGCCGGCTC
TGCGGCCTCTTCCGCGTCTTCGCCTTCGCCCTCAGACGAGTCGGATCTCCCTTTGGGCCGCCTCCCCGCG
TCGACTTTAAGACCAATGACTTACAAGGCAGCTGTAGATCTTAGCCACTTTTTAAAAGAAAAGGGGGGAC
TGGAAGGGCTAATTCACTCCCAACGAAGACAAGATCTGCTTTTTGCTTGTACTGGGTCTCTCTGGTTAGA
CCAGATCTGAGCCTGGGAGCTCTCTGGCTAACTAGGGAACCCACTGCTTAAGCCTCAATAAAGCTTGCCT
TGAGTGCTTCAAGTAGTGTGTGCCCGTCTGTTGTGTGACTCTGGTAACTAGAGATCCCTCAGACCCTTTT
AGTCAGTGTGGAAAATCTCTAGCAGTACGTATAGTAGTTCATGTCATCTTATTATTCAGTATTTATAACT
TGCAAAGAAATGAATATCAGAGAGTGAGAGGAACTTGTTTATTGCAGCTTATAATGGTTACAAATAAAGC
AATAGCATCACAAATTTCACAAATAAAGCATTTTTTTCACTGCATTCTAGTTGTGGTTTGTCCAAACTCA
TCAATGTATCTTATCATGTCTGGCTCTAGCTATCCCGCCCCTAACTCCGCCCATCCCGCCCCTAACTCCG
CCCAGTTCCGCCCATTCTCCGCCCCATGGCTGACTAATTTTTTTTATTTATGCAGAGGCCGAGGCCGCCT
CGGCCTCTGAGCTATTCCAGAAGTAGTGAGGAGGCTTTTTTGGAGGCCTAGGGACGTACCCAATTCGCCC
TATAGTGAGTCGTATTACGCGCGCTCACTGGCCGTCGTTTTACAACGTCGTGACTGGGAAAACCCTGGCG
TTACCCAACTTAATCGCCTTGCAGCACATCCCCCTTTCGCCAGCTGGCGTAATAGCGAAGAGGCCCGCAC
CGATCGCCCTTCCCAACAGTTGCGCAGCCTGAATGGCGAATGGG
[124 nt withheld, positions 7745-7868]
C
[91 nt withheld, positions 7870-7960]
A
[49 nt withheld, positions 7962-8010]
CCTTTGACGTTGGAGTCCACGTTCTTT
[37 nt withheld, positions 8038-8074]
ACCCTATCTCGGTCTATTCTTTTGATTTATAAGGGATTTTGCCGATTTCGGCCTATTGGTTAAAAAATGA
GCTGATTTAACAAAAATTTAACGCGAATTTTAACAAAATATTAACGCTTACAATTTAGGTGGCACTTTTC
GGGGAAATGTGCGCGGAACCCCTATTTGTTTATTTTTCTAAATACATTCAAATATGTATCCGCTCATGAG
ACAATAACCCTGATAAATGCTTCAATAATATTGAAAAAGGAAGAGTATGAGTATTCAACATTTCCGTGTC
GCCCTTATTCCCTTTTTTGCGGCATTTTGCCTTCCTGTTTTTGCTCACCCAGAAACGCTGGTGAAAGTAA
AAGATGCTGAAGATCAGTTGGGTGCACGAGTGGGTTACATCGAACTGGATCTCAACAGCGGTAAGATCCT
TGAGAGTTTTCGCCCCGAAGAACGTTTTCCAATGATGAGCACTTTTAAAGTTCTGCTATGTGGCGCGGTA
TTATCCCGTATTGACGCCGGGCAAGAGCAACTCGGTCGCCGCATACACTATTCTCAGAATGACTTGGTTG
AGTACTCACCAGTCACAGAAAAGCATCTTACGGATGGCATGACAGTAAGAGAATTATGCAGTGCTGCCAT
AACCATGAGTGATAACACTGCGGCCAACTTACTTCTGACAACGATCGGAGGACCGAAGGAGCTAACCGCT
TTTTTGCACAACATGGGGGATCATGTAACTCGCCTTGATCGTTGGGAACCGGAGCTGAATGAAGCCATAC
CAAACGACGAGCGTGACACCACGATGCCTGTAGCAATGGCAACAACGTTGCGCAAACTATTAACTGGCGA
ACTACTTACTCTAGCTTCCCGGCAACAATTAATAGACTGGATGGAGGCGGATAAAGTTGCAGGACCACTT
CTGCGCTCGGCCCTTCCGGCTGGCTGGTTTATTGCTGATAAATCTGGAGCCGGTGAGCGTGGGTCTCGCG
GTATCATTGCAGCACTGGGGCCAGATGGTAAGCCCTCCCGTATCGTAGTTATCTACACGACGGGGAGTCA
GGCAACTATGGATGAACGAAATAGACAGATCGCTGAGATAGGTGCCTCACTGATTAAGCATTGGTAACTG
TCAGACCAAGTTTACTCATATATACTTTAGATTGATTTAAAACTTCATTTTTAATTTAAAAGGATCTAGG
TGAAGATCCTTTTTGATAATCTCATGACCAAAATCCCTTAACGTGAGTTTTCGTTCCACTGAGCGTCAGA
CCCCGTAGAAAAGATCAAAGGATCTTCTTGAGATCCTTTTTTTCTGCGCGTAATCTGCTGCTTGCAAACA
AAAAAACCACCGCTACCAGCGGTGGTTTGTTTGCCGGATCAAGAGCTACCAACTCTTTTTCCGAAGGTAA
CTGGCTTCAGCAGAGCGCAGATACCAAATACTGTTCTTCTAGTGTAGCCGTAGTTAGGCCACCACTTCAA
GAACTCTGTAGCACCGCCTACATACCTCGCTCTGCTAATCCTGTTACCAGTGGCTGCTGCCAGTGGCGAT
AAGTCGTGTCTTACCGGGTTGGACTCAAGACGATAGTTACCGGATAAGGCGCAGCGGTCGGGCTGAACGG
GGGGTTCGTGCACACAGCCCAGCTTGGAGCGAACGACCTACACCGAACTGAGATACCTACAGCGTGAGCT
ATGAGAAAGCGCCACGCTTCCCGAAGGGAGAAAGGCGGACAGGTATCCGGTAAGCGGCAGGGTCGGAACA
GGAGAGCGCACGAGGGAGCTTCCAGGGGGAAACGCCTGGTATCTTTATAGTCCTGTCGGGTTTCGCCACC
TCTGACTTGAGCGTCGATTTTTGTGATGCTCGTCAGGGGGGCGGAGCCTATGGAAAAACGCCAGCAACGC
GGCCTTTTTACGGTTCCTGGCCTTTTGCTGGCCTTTTGCTCACATGTTCTTTCCTGCGTTATCCCCTGAT
TCTGTGGATAACCGTATTACCGCCTTTGAGTGAGCTGATACCGCTCGCCGCAGCCGAACGACCGAGCGCA
GCGAGTCAGTGAGCGAGGAAGCGGAAGAGCGCCCAATACGCAAACCGCCTCTCCCCGCGCGTTGGCCGAT
TCATTAATGCAGCTGGCACGACAGGTTTCCCGACTGGAAAGCGGGCAGTGAGCGCAACGCAATTAATGTG
AGTTAGCTCACTCATTAGGCACCCCAGGCTTTACACTTTATGCTTCCGGCTCGTATGTTGTGTGGAATTG
TGAGCGGATAACAATTTCACACAGGAAACAGCTATGACCATGATTACGCCAAGCGCGCAATTAACCCTCA
CTAAAGGGAACAAAAGCTGGAGCTGCAAGC
Features (pLannotate 1.2.2; 31 found; start..end, strand, type, name):
      5..231     +  promoter       RSV promoter: Rous sarcoma virus enhancer/promoter
    232..412     +  LTR            5' LTR (truncated): truncated 5' long terminal repeat (LTR) from HIV-1
    459..584     +  misc_feature   HIV-1 Ψ: packaging signal of human immunodeficiency virus type 1
    568..931     +  CDS            HIV-1 gag (fragment): gag protein from human immunodeficiency virus 1; gag
   1077..1310    +  misc_feature   RRE: The Rev response element (RRE) of HIV-1 allows for Rev-dependent mRNA export from the nucleus to the cytoplasm.
   1687..1713    +  CDS            Rev (fragment): human immunodeficiency virus 1 (HIV-1) Rev protein; rev; enhances nuclear export of unspliced and incompletely spliced viral mRNAs
   1720..1743    +  promoter       SV40 promoter (fragment): SV40 early promoter
   1744..1815    +  promoter       SV40 promoter (fragment): SV40 enhancer and early promoter
   1839..1974    +  rep_origin     SV40 ori: SV40 origin of replication
   2020..2616    +  CDS            PuroR (fragment): puromycin N-acetyltransferase; pac from Streptomyces; confers resistance to puromycin
   2665..2782    +  misc_feature   cPPT/CTS: central polypurine tract and central termination sequence of HIV-1
   2847..2913    +  CDS            small t antigen (fragment): SV40 (simian virus 40) small t antigen
   2920..4098    +  promoter       EF-1α promoter: strong constitutive promoter for human elongation factor EF-1α
   4115..4717    +  CDS            ZNF16 (fragment): ZNF16_HUMAN - Also known as HZF1, KOX9. Experimental evidence at protein level: Swiss-Prot protein existence level 1. Acts as a transcriptional activator. Promotes cell proliferation by facilitating the cell cycle phase transition from the S to G2/M phase. Involved in both the hemin- and phorbol myristate acetate (PMA)-induced erythroid and megakaryocytic differentiation, respectively. Plays also a role as an inhibitor of cell apoptosis. From Homo sapiens (Human).
   6176..6229    +  promoter       U6 promoter (fragment): RNA polymerase III promoter for human U6 snRNA
   6271..6859    +  misc_feature   WPRE: woodchuck hepatitis virus posttranscriptional regulatory element
   6910..6929    +  misc_feature   cPPT/CTS (fragment): central polypurine tract and central termination sequence of HIV-1
   6931..7164    +  LTR            3' LTR (ΔU3): self-inactivating 3' long terminal repeat (LTR) from HIV-1
   7242..7363    +  polyA_signal   SV40 poly(A) signal: SV40 polyadenylation signal
   7403..7538    +  rep_origin     SV40 ori: SV40 origin of replication
   7559..7577    -  promoter       T7 promoter: promoter for bacteriophage T7 RNA polymerase
   7585..7740    +  CDS            lacZα (fragment): LacZα fragment of β-galactosidase; lacZ fragment
   7745..8173    +  rep_origin     f1 ori (sequence partly withheld): f1 bacteriophage origin of replication; arrow indicates direction of (+) strand synthesis
   8226..8330    +  promoter       AmpR promoter: bla
   8331..9191    +  CDS            AmpR: β-lactamase; bla; confers resistance to ampicillin, carbenicillin, and related antibiotics
   9362..9950    +  rep_origin     ori: high-copy-number ColE1/pMB1/pBR322/pUC origin of replication
  10133..10225   +  CDS            lacI (fragment): lac repressor; lacI; The lac repressor binds to the lac operator to inhibit transcription in E. coli. This inhibition can be relieved by adding lactose or isopropyl-β-D-thiogalactopyranoside (IPTG).
  10238..10259   +  protein_bind   CAP binding site: CAP binding activates transcription in the presence of cAMP. E. coli catabolite activator protein
  10274..10304   +  promoter       lac promoter: promoter for the E. coli lac operon
  10312..10328   +  protein_bind   lac operator: The lac repressor binds to the lac operator to inhibit transcription in E. coli. This inhibition can be relieved by adding lactose or isopropyl-β-D-thiogalactopyranoside (IPTG). lac repressor encoded by lacI
  10373..10391   +  promoter       T3 promoter: promoter for bacteriophage T3 RNA polymerase
