[The description below was written by a language model from this plasmid's Addgene catalogue record and pLannotate feature annotations shown in this document.]
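Description:
TFORF2350 is a third-generation-style, self-inactivating lentiviral expression plasmid built on the pLX_TRC317 backbone from the Broad Institute Genetic Perturbation Platform. It carries the human zinc-finger transcription factor ZNF16 (also known as KOX9) as a synthesized open reading frame. In bacteria it is maintained through a high-copy ColE1/pUC-type origin with ampicillin selection from β-lactamase. An f1 origin and remnants of a lacZα/lac promoter cloning region flanked by T7 and T3 promoters are also present. The depositor warns that the plasmid can recombine, which is common for LTR-containing vectors.

The viral genome is transcribed from an RSV promoter fused to a truncated HIV-1 5' LTR. This is followed by the Ψ packaging signal, a gag fragment, the Rev response element for Rev-dependent nuclear export, and a cPPT/CTS, which aids nuclear import of the reverse-transcribed genome. It ends in a ΔU3 3' LTR, which inactivates LTR promoter activity after integration, and an SV40 polyadenylation signal lies downstream. Two expression units sit inside the genome. An SV40 early promoter drives puromycin N-acetyltransferase for selecting transduced mammalian cells, and a full EF-1α promoter drives the ZNF16 ORF, with a WPRE downstream to boost transcript stability and expression. The automated annotation labels only the first part of the ORF as ZNF16, although the recorded insert is about 2.15 kb and the unannotated span before the WPRE is consistent with that size.

According to the record, each construct in this collection carries a unique 24-bp barcode, though it is not annotated in the feature table. The barcode allows the overexpressed transcription factor to be identified by sequencing in pooled screens, such as directed-differentiation screens.
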