Addgene plasmid #142044: TFORF2350
Purpose: Lentiviral vector for overexpressing transcription factor ORFs with unique 24-bp barcodes. Barcodes facilitate identification of transcription factors in pooled screens.
Depositing lab: Feng Zhang. Depositing organization: Broad Institute. Publication: A transcription factor atlas of directed differentiation. Joung J, Ma S, Tay T, Geiger-Schuller KR, Kirchgatterer PC, Verdine VK, Guo B, Arias-Garcia MA, Allen WE, Singh A, Kuksenko O, Abudayyeh OO, Gootenberg JS, Fu Z, Macrae RK, Buenrostro JD, Regev A, Zhang F. Cell. 2023 Jan 5;186(1):209-229.e26. doi: 10.1016/j.cell.2022.11.026. PubMed 36608654.
Backbone
  Vector backbone: pLX_TRC317
  Backbone manufacturer: Broad Institute Genetic Perturbation Platform
  Backbone size w/o insert (bp): 8264
  Vector type: Mammalian Expression, Lentiviral
  Selectable markers: Puromycin
Growth in bacteria
  Bacterial resistance: Ampicillin, 100 μg/mL
  Growth temperature: 37°C
  Growth strain: NEB Stable
  Copy number: High Copy
Gene/Insert
  Gene/Insert name: ZNF16
  Species: H. sapiens (human)
  Insert size (bp): 2150
  Entrez Gene: ZNF16 (a.k.a. KOX9)
  Promoter: EF1a
  Cloning method: Unknown
  Sequencing primers: 5′ GGGTGGAGACTGAAGTTAGGCCAG; 3′ CACATAGCGTAAAAGGAGCAACATAG
Terms and licenses: Academic/Nonprofit Terms; Industry Terms: Not Available to Industry
Depositor comments: NM_001029976,NM_006958,XM_005272341,XM_011517298,ENST00000276816,ENST00000611477,ENST00000394909 . The transcription factor ORF portion of this plasmid was synthesized by Genewiz. Please test multiple small colonies in case of plasmid recombination. To make this collection available in a timely manner, a portion of this collection was not fully sequenced by Addgene. If an Addgene verified full plasmid sequence is not available, please contact us prior to placing an order to request the full sequence.
How to cite: TFORF2350 was a gift from Feng Zhang (Addgene plasmid # 142044 ; http://n2t.net/addgene:142044 ; RRID:Addgene_142044)
