>Addgene plasmid #142044 | TFORF2350 | depositor partial sequence | sequence record 278269 | Insert
ACCGCCACCATGCCCAGCCTCAGAACTCGCCGTGAGGAGGCAGAGATGGAGCTCTCAGTTCCAGGACCAT
CCCCCTGGACCCCTGCAGCCCAGGCCCGTGTGAGAGATGCTCCTGCTGTGACCCACCCTGGATCTGCAGC
CTGTGGTACCCCCTGCTGTAGTGATACTGAGCTGGAAGCCATCTGCCCTCACTATCAGCAGCCAGATTGT
GACACCAGGACTGAAGACAAGGAGTTTCTTCACAAGGAAGACATTCATGAAGATTTGGAATCACAGGCAG
AAATATCAGAAAACTATGCTGGTGATGTTTCCCAGGTACCCGAGCTTGGAGATCTGTGTGATGATGTATC
AGAAAGAGACTGGGGAGTCCCCGAAGGCAGGAGGCTGCCACAGTCCCTCTCCCAGGAGGGGGACTTCACA
CCAGCTGCCATGGGGCTCCTTAGGGGCCCCTTAGGGGAGAAAGATCTGGACTGTAATGGTTTTGACAGTC
GCTTCAGTCTGAGCCCAAACCTGATGGCATGTCAGGAAATCCCTACAGAAGAGAGGCCACATCCATATGA
CATGGGTGGCCAGAGTTTCCAGCACAGTGTGGACCTAACTGGTCATGAGGGGGTTCCCACAGCTGAAAGT
CCACTCATATGTAATGAGTGTGGGAAAACCTTCCAAGGAAATCCTGACCTTATTCAGCGTCAAATAGTCC
ACACTGGGGAGGCTTCCTTTATGTGTGATGATTGTGGGAAAACCTTCAGCCAGAACTCAGTTCTTAAAAA
CCGTCATCGATCTCATATGAGTGAGAAAGCTTACCAGTGCAGCGAATGTGGGAAAGCCTTCCGAGGGCAC
TCAGACTTTTCTAGGCATCAGAGTCACCACAGCAGTGAGAGGCCTTATATGTGTAATGAATGTGGAAAAG
CCTTCAGCCAGAACTCGAGCCTTAAAAAGCACCAAAAGTCTCACATGAGTGAGAAGCCCTATGAATGCAA
TGAATGTGGGAAGGCTTTTAGGCGGAGCTCAAACCTCATCCAACATCAAAGAATCCATTCTGGGGAGAAA
CCGTATGTGTGCAGTGAGTGTGGGAAGGCCTTCAGGCGAAGCTCAAACCTCATCAAACACCACAGGACTC
ACACAGGAGAGAAGCCTTTTGAGTGTGGCGAGTGTGGGAAAGCCTTCAGCCAGAGTGCACACCTGAGGAA
GCACCAGAGGGTCCACACTGGAGAGAAGCCTTATGAGTGTAATGATTGTGGCAAGCCCTTCAGTCGGGTC
TCCAACCTCATTAAGCACCACAGGGTTCACACTGGAGAGAAGCCCTATAAGTGCAGTGACTGTGGGAAAG
CATTTAGTCAGAGCTCCAGCCTTATTCAGCATCGGAGAATTCACACTGGAGAAAAGCCTCACGTGTGTAA
TGTATGTGGAAAAGCCTTTAGTTATAGCTCAGTGCTCCGAAAGCACCAGATCATCCACACGGGAGAGAAG
CCGTACAGATGCAGTGTCTGTGGGAAGGCCTTCAGCCACAGCTCAGCCCTCATTCAGCACCAGGGCGTGC
ACACAGGCGACAAGCCCTACGCCTGCCACGAGTGTGGGAAGACCTTTGGTCGCAGCTCCAACCTCATCCT
TCACCAGCGAGTCCACACTGGAGAGAAGCCCTATGAATGTACTGAATGTGGAAAAACCTTCAGCCAGAGC
TCAACCCTCATTCAGCATCAGAGGATTCATAATGGGCTGAAGCCCCATGAATGTAACCAGTGTGGTAAAG
CCTTCAACCGAAGCTCAAATCTCATTCACCACCAGAAAGTTCATACTGGGGAAAAACCCTACACCTGTGT
TGAATGTGGTAAGGGCTTCAGCCAGAGCTCACACCTCATTCAGCATCAGATAATCCACACGGGCGAGCGC
CCCTACAAATGCAGTGAGTGTGGGAAAGCCTTCAGTCAGCGTTCGGTCCTCATCCAGCACCAGAGGATTC
ACACTGGGGTGAAGCCCTATGACTGTGCTGCTTGTGGGAAAGCCTTCAGCCAGCGATCAAAGTTGATCAA
ACACCAGTTGATTCACACCAGGGAATAGTAATGAACTAGTCCGTAACTTGAAAGTATTTCGATTTCTTGG
CTTTATATATCTTGTGGAAAGGACGAACCGAGCCAAGCCCGGCTGACGAG
