>Addgene plasmid #142044 | TFORF2350 | depositor partial sequence | sequence record 278270 | Barcode
ACCGAGCCAAGCCCGGCTGACGAG
